>Addgene plasmid #237296 | pSB-XPRESSO-EGFP | addgene full sequence | sequence record 483814 | Addgene NGS Result
GGATCCCTATACAGTTGAAGTCGGAAGTTTACATACACTTAAGTTGGAGTCATTAAAACTCGTTTTTCAA
CTACTCCACAAATTTCTTGTTAACAAACAATAGTTTTGGCAAGTCAGTTAGGACATCTACTTTGTGCATG
ACACAAGTCATTTTTCCAACAATTGTTTACAGACAGATTATTTCACTTATAATTCACTGTATCACAATTC
CAGTGGGTCAGAAGTTTACATACACTAAGTTCGACTCCTCTGCAGAATGCGGCGATGTTTCGGTAAGGGG
TCCGCTATCTAGTAGGCCCAGCTGGTTCTTTCCGCCTCAGAAGCCATAGAGCCCACCGCATCCCCAGCAT
GCCTGCTATTGTCTTCCCAATCCTCCCCCTTGCTGTCCTGCCCCACCCCACCCCCCAGAATAGAATGACA
CCTACTCAGACAATGCGATGCAATTTCCTCATTTTATTAGGAAAGGACAGTGGGAGTGGCACCTTCCAGG
GTCAAGGAAGGCACGGGGGAGGGGCAAACAACAGATGGCTGGCAACTAGAAGGCACAGTCGAGGCTGATC
AGCGAGCTCAGGTCGACGGTATCGATGCGGGGAGGCGGCCCAAAGGGAGATCCGACTCGTCTGAGGGCGA
AGGCGAAGACGCGGAAGAGGCCGCAGAGCCGGCAGCAGGCCGCGGGAAGGAAGGTCCGCTGGATTGAGGG
CCGAAGGGACGTAGCAGAAGGACGTCCCGCGCAGAATCCAGGTGGCAACACAGGCGAGCAGCCAAGGAAA
GGACGATGATTTCCCCGACAACACCACGGAATTGTCAGTGCCCAACAGCCGAGCCCCTGTCCAGCAGCGG
GCAAGGCAGGCGGCGATGAGTTCCGCCGTGGCAATAGGGAGGGGGAAAGCGAAAGTCCCGGAAAGGAGCT
GACAGGTGGTGGCAATGCCCCAACCAGTGGGGGTTGCGTCAGCAAACACAGTGCACACCACGCCACGTTG
CCTGACAACGGGCCACAACTCCTCATAAAGAGACAGCAACCAGGATTTATACAAGGAGGAGAAAATGAAA
GCCATACGGGAAGCAATAGCATGATACAAAGGCATTAAAGCAGCGTATCCACATAGCGTAAAAGGAGCAA
CATAGTTAAGAATACCAGTCAATCTTTCACAAATTTTGTAATCCAGAGGTTGATTATCGAAAGCTTGGCC
TGACAGGCCGTCTCATTACTTGTACAGCTCGTCCATGCCGAGAGTGATCCCGGCGGCGGTCACGAACTCC
AGCAGGACCATGTGATCGCGCTTCTCGTTGGGGTCTTTGCTCAGGGCGGACTGGGTGCTCAGGTAGTGGT
TGTCGGGCAGCAGCACGGGGCCGTCGCCGATGGGGGTGTTCTGCTGGTAGTGGTCGGCGAGCTGCACGCT
GCCGTCCTCGATGTTGTGGCGGATCTTGAAGTTCACCTTGATGCCGTTCTTCTGCTTGTCGGCCATGATA
TAGACGTTGTGGCTGTTGTAGTTGTACTCCAGCTTGTGCCCCAGGATGTTGCCGTCCTCCTTGAAGTCGA
TGCCCTTCAGCTCGATGCGGTTCACCAGGGTGTCGCCCTCGAACTTCACCTCGGCGCGGGTCTTGTAGTT
GCCGTCGTCCTTGAAGAAGATGGTGCGCTCCTGGACGTAGCCTTCGGGCATGGCGGACTTGAAGAAGTCG
TGCTGCTTCATGTGGTCGGGGTAGCGGCTGAAGCACTGCACGCCGTAGGTCAGGGTGGTCACGAGGGTGG
GCCAGGGCACGGGCAGCTTGCCGGTGGTGCAAATGAACTTCAGGGTCAGCTTGCCGTAGGTGGCATCGCC
CTCGCCCTCGCCGGACACGCTGAACTTGTGGCCGTTTACGTCGCCGTCCAGCTCGACCAGGATGGGCACC
ACCCCGGTGAACAGCTCCTCGCCCTTGCTCACCATGGTGGCGGCCTCAGAGGCCAACAGCGGCCGCGATA
TCCTCGAGGAATTCTTTGCCAAAATGATGAGACAGCACAATAACCAGCACGTTGCCCAGGAGCTGTAGGA
AAAAGAAGAAGGCATGAACATGGTTAGCAGAGGCTCTAGAGCCGCCGGTCACACGCCAGAAGCCGAACCC
CGCCCTGCCCCGTCCCCCCCGAAGGCAGCCGTCCCCCCGCGGACAGCCCCGAGGCTGGAGAGGGAGAAGG
GGACGGCGGCGCGGCGACGCACGAAGGCCCTCCCCGCCCATTTCCTTCCTGCCGGCGCCGCACCGCTTCG
CCCCGCGCCCGCTAGAGGGGGTGCGGCGGCGCCTCCCAGATTTCGGCTCCGCACAGATTTGGGACAAAGG
AAGTCCCTGCGCCCTCTCGCACGATTACCATAAAAGGCAATGGCTGCGGCTCGCCGCGCCTCGACAGCCG
CCGGCGCTCCGGGGGCCGCCGCGCCCCTCCCCCGAGCCCYCCCCGGCCCGAGGCGGCCCCGCCCCGCCCG
GCACCCCCMCCTGCCGCCACCCCCCGCCCGGCACGGCGAGCCCCGCGCCACGCCCCGTACGGAGCCCCGC
ACCCGAAGCCGGGCCGTGCTCAGCAACTCGGGGAGGGGGGTGCAGGGGGGGTTGCAGCCCGACCGACGCG
CCCACACCCCCTGCTCACCCCCCCACGCACACACCCCGCACGCAGCCTTTGTTCCCCTCGCAGCCCCCCC
CGCACCGCGGGGCACCGCCCCCGGCCGCGCTCCCCTCGCGCACACTGCGGAGCGCACAAAGCCCCGCGCC
GCGCCCGCAGCGCTCACAGCCGCCGGGCAGCGCGGAGCCGCACGCGGCGCTCCCCACGCACACACACACG
CACGCACCCCCCGAGCCGCTCCCCCCGCACAAAGGGCCCTCCCGGAGCCCCTCAAGGCTTTCACGCAGCC
ACAGAAAAGAAACAAGCCGTCATTAAACCAAGCGCTAATTACAGCCCGGAGGAGAAGGGCCGTCCCGCCC
GCTCACCTGTGGGAGTAACGCGGTCAGTCAGAGCCGGGGCGGGCGGCGCGAGGCGGCGGCGGAGCGGGGC
ACGGGGCGAAGGCAGCGCGCAGCGACTCCCGCCCGCCGCGCGCTTCGCTTTTTATAGGGCCGCCGCCGCC
GCCGCCTCGCCATAAAAGGAAACTTTCGGAGCGCGCCGCTCTGATTGGCTGCCGCCSCACCTCTCCSCCT
CSCCCCSCCCCSCCCCTCSCCCCCCCCCCCCCCCCCTGGGCGCGCCCCCCCCCCCCCCCCGCCCCCATCG
CTGCACAAAATAATTAAAAAATAAATAAATACAAAATTGGGGGTGGGGAGGGGGGGGAGATGGGGAGAGT
GAAGCAGAACGTGGGGCTCACCTCGACCATGGTAATAGCGATGACTAATACGTAGATGTACTGCCAAGTA
GGAAAGTCCCATAAGGTCATGTACTGGGCATAATGCCAGGCGGGCCATTTACCGTCATTGACGTCAATAG
GGGGCGTACTTGGCATATGATACACTTGATGTACTGCCAAGTGGGCAGTTTACCGTAAATACTCCACCCA
TTGACGTCAATGGAAAGTCCCTATTGGCGTTACTATGGGAACATACGTCATTATTGACGTCAATGGGCGG
GGGTCGTTGGGCGGTCAGCCAGGCGGGCCATTTACCGTAAGTTATGTAACGCGGAACTCCATATATGGGC
TATGAACTAATGACCCCGTAATTGATTACTATTAATAACTAGTCAATAATCAATGTCGACTCGTATTCCC
GGGCTGCCAAGCAGAAAAGCCACCGCTGAGGAGACTCCGGTCACTGTCCTCGCCCCGCCTCCCCCTTCCC
TCCCCTTGGGGACCACCGGGCGCCACGCCGCGAACGGTAAGTGCCGCGGTCGTCGGCGCCTCCGCCCTCC
CCCTAGGGCCCCAATTCCCAGCGGGCGCGGCGCCGGCCCCTCCCCCCGCCGCGCGCGCGCCCGCTGCCCC
GCCCTTCGTGGCCGCCCGGCGTGGGCGGTGCCACCCCTCCCCCCGGCGGCCCCGCGCGCAGCTCCCGGCT
CCCTCCCCCTTCGGATGTGGCTTGAGCTGTAGGCGCGGAGGGCCGGAGACGCTGCAGACCCGCGACCCGG
AGCAGCTCGGAGGCGGTGAAGTCGGTGGCTTTCCTTCTCTCTAGCTCTCGCTCGCTGGTGGTGCTTCAGA
TGCCACACGCGTAGCTTATAATACCGGTTCAATTGCCGACCCCTCCCCCCAACTTCTCGGGGACTGTGGG
CGATGTGCGCTCTGCCCACTGACGGGCACCGGAGCCTCTAGGCGAGACCCTGTCTCACAAAATAAAGTAA
GCCCGGACTGAGTGCGGAAAGGCGGGCCTGGCGGGTCTGGTCTCCCCATGCGGGCCACCAGAGGCCCTGC
AGCCTTCAGTCGCTTGAAGGGGTAATGGCGCTTCCACTCACAAACATGGCGGACAGAGCGTGTGAACGAG
ATGAACAGCCCCTCAAAAATATGGCCGCCGAGGCTGGACGGCCGTGCCCCAGCAGCACCGCCTCCGCGCC
CCACGTGATCTCTCGCCGGGCACAGCGCTGACCGCGGAGGTCCAACCGGAAGAATGTCCGGATTGGACAT
TCGGAAGAGGGCCCGCCTTCCCTGGGGAATCTCTGCGCACGCGCAGAACGCTTCGACCAATGAAAACACA
GGAAGCCGTCCGCGCAACCGCGTTGCGTCACTTCTGCCGCCCCTGTTTCAAGGTATATAGCCGTAGACGG
AACTTCGCCTTTCTCTCGGCCTTAGCGCCATTTTTTTGGGTGAGTGTTTTTTGGTTCCTGCGTTGGGATT
CCGTGTACAATCCATAGACATCTGACCTCGGCACTTAGCATCATCACAGCAAACTAACTGTAGCCTTTCT
CTCTTTCCCTGTAGAAACCTCTGCACCTGAGGCCACCATGTTGAGCAAGGGCGAGGAGGTCATCAAAGAG
TTCATGCGCTTCAAGGTGCGCATGGAGGGCTCCATGAACGGCCATGAGTTCGAGATCGAGGGCGAGGGCG
AGGGCCGCCCCTACGAGGGCACCCAGACCGCCAAGCTGAAGGTGACCAAGGGCGGCCCCCTGCCCTTCGC
CTGGGACATCCTGTCCCCCCAGTTCATGTACGGCTCCAAGGCGTACGTGAAGCACCCCGCCGACATCCCC
GATTACAAGAAGCTGTCCTTCCCCGAGGGCTTCAAGTGGGAGCGCGTGATGAACTTCGAGGACGGCGGTC
TGGTGACCGTGACCCAGGACTCCTCCCTGCAGGACGGCACGCTGATCTACAAGGTGAAGATGCGCGGCAC
CAACTTCCCCCCCGACGGCCCCGTAATGCAGAAGAAGACAATGGGCTGGGAGGCCTCCACCGAGCGCCTG
TACCCCCGCGACGGCGTGCTGAAGGGCGAGATCCACCAGGCCCTGAAGCTGAAGGACGGCGGCCACTACC
TGGTGGAGTTCAAGACCATCTACATGGCCAAGAAGCCCGTGCAACTGCCCGGCTACTACTACGTGGACAC
CAAGCTGGACATCACCTCCCACAACGAGGACTACACCATCGTGGAACAGTACGAGCGCTCCGAGGGCCGC
CACCACCTGTTCCTGTACGGCATGGACGAGCTGTACAAGGGCAGTGGAGCTACTAACTTCAGCCTGCTGA
AGCAGGCTGGTGACGTCGAGGAGAATCCTGGCCCCATGACCGAGTACAAGCCCACGGTGCGCCTCGCCAC
CCGCGACGACGTCCCCAGGGCCGTACGCACCCTCGCCGCCGCGTTCGCCGACTACCCCGCCACGCGCCAC
ACCGTCGATCCGGACCGCCACATCGAGCGGGTCACCGAGCTGCAAGAACTCTTCCTCACGCGCGTCGGGC
TCGACATCGGCAAGGTGTGGGTCGCGGACGACGGCGCCGCGGTGGCGGTCTGGACCACGCCGGAGAGCGT
CGAAGCGGGGGCGGTGTTCGCCGAGATCGGCCCGCGCATGGCCGAGTTGAGCGGTTCCCGGCTGGCCGCG
CAGCAACAGATGGAAGGCCTCCTGGCGCCGCACCGGCCCAAGGAGCCCGCGTGGTTCCTGGCCACCGTCG
GCGTCTCGCCCGACCACCAGGGCAAGGGTCTGGGCAGCGCCGTCGTGCTCCCCGGAGTGGAGGCGGCCGA
GCGCGCCGGGGTGCCCGCCTTCCTGGAGACCTCCGCGCCCCGCAACCTCCCCTTCTACGAGCGGCTCGGC
TTCACCGTCACCGCCGACGTCGAGGTGCCCGAAGGACCGCGCACCTGGTGCATGACCCGCAAGCCCGGTG
CCTGATTCGAAGGCCTGTCGTGAATTCACTCCTCAGGTGCAGGCTGCCTATCAGAAGGTGGTGGCTGGTG
TGGCCAATGCCCTGGCTCACAAATACCACTGAGATCTTTTTCCCTCTGCCAAAAATTATGGGGACATCAT
GAAGCCCCTTGAGCATCTGACTTCTGGCTAATAAAGGAAATTTATTTTCATTGCAATAGTGTGTTGGAAT
TTTTTGTGTCTCTCACTCGGAAGGACATATGGGAGGGCAAATCATTTAAAACATCAGAATGAGTATTTGG
TTTAGAGTTTGGCAACATATGCCATATGCTGGCTGCCATGAACTAGCTACTCGGGACCCCTTACCGAAAC
ATCGCCGCATTCTGCAGAGGAGTCGAGTGTATGTAAACTTCTGACCCACTGGGAATGTGATGAAAGAAAT
AAAAGCTGAAATGAATCATTCTCTCTACTATTATTCTGATATTTCACATTCTTAAAATAAAGTGGTGATC
CTAACTGACCTAAGACAGGGAATTTTTACTAGGATTAAATGTCAGGAATTGTGAAAAAGTGAGTTTAAAT
GTATTTGGCTAAGGTGTATGTAAACTTCCGACTTCAACTGTATAGGGATCCGCTTCCTCGCTCACTGACT
CGCTGCGCTCGGTCGTTCGGCTGCGGCGAGCGGTATCAGCTCACTCAAAGGCGGTAATACGGTTATCCAC
AGAATCAGGGGATAACGCAGGAAAGAACATGTGAGCAAAAGGCCAGCAAAAGGCCAGGAACCGTAAAAAG
GCCGCGTTGCTGGCGTTTTTCCATAGGCTCCGCCCCCCTGACGAGCATCACAAAAATCGACGCTCAAGTC
AGAGGTGGCGAAACCCGACAGGACTATAAAGATACCAGGCGTTTCCCCCTGGAAGCTCCCTCGTGCGCTC
TCCTGTTCCGACCCTGCCGCTTACCGGATACCTGTCCGCCTTTCTCCCTTCGGGAAGCGTGGCGCTTTCT
CATAGCTCACGCTGTAGGTATCTCAGTTCGGTGTAGGTCGTTCGCTCCAAGCTGGGCTGTGTGCACGAAC
CCCCCGTTCAGCCCGACCGCTGCGCCTTATCCGGTAACTATCGTCTTGAGTCCAACCCGGTAAGACACGA
CTTATCGCCACTGGCAGCAGCCACTGGTAACAGGATTAGCAGAGCGAGGTATGTAGGCGGTGCTACAGAG
TTCTTGAAGTGGTGGCCTAACTACGGCTACACTAGAAGAACAGTATTTGGTATCTGCGCTCTGCTGAAGC
CAGTTACCTTCGGAAAAAGAGTTGGTAGCTCTTGATCCGGCAAACAAACCACCGCTGGTAGCGGTGGTTT
TTTTGTTTGCAAGCAGCAGATTACGCGCAGAAAAAAAGGATCTCAAGAAGATCCTTTGATCTTTTCTACG
GGGTCTGACGCTCAGTGGAACGAAAACTCACGTTAAGGGATTTTGGTCATGAGATTATCAAAAAGGATCT
TCACCTAGATCCTTTTAAATTAAAAATGAAGTTTTAAATCAATCTAAAGTATATATGAGTAAACTTGGTC
TGACAGTTACCAATGCTTAATCAGTGAGGCACCTATCTCAGCGATCTGTCTATTTCGTTCATCCATAGTT
GCCTGACTCCCCGTCGTGTAGATAACTACGATACGGGAGGGCTTACCATCTGGCCCCAGTGCTGCAATGA
TACCGCGAGACCCACGCTCACCGGCTCCAGATTTATCAGCAATAAACCAGCCAGCCGGAAGGGCCGAGCG
CAGAAGTGGTCCTGCAACTTTATCCGCCTCCATCCAGTCTATTAATTGTTGCCGGGAAGCTAGAGTAAGT
AGTTCGCCAGTTAATAGTTTGCGCAACGTTGTTGCCATTGCTACAGGCATCGTGGTGTCACGCTCGTCGT
TTGGTATGGCTTCATTCAGCTCCGGTTCCCAACGATCAAGGCGAGTTACATGATCCCCCATGTTGTGCAA
AAAAGCGGTTAGCTCCTTCGGTCCTCCGATCGTTGTCAGAAGTAAGTTGGCCGCAGTGTTATCACTCATG
GTTATGGCAGCACTGCATAATTCTCTTACTGTCATGCCATCCGTAAGATGCTTTTCTGTGACTGGTGAGT
ACTCAACCAAGTCATTCTGAGAATAGTGTATGCGGCGACCGAGTTGCTCTTGCCCGGCGTCAATACGGGA
TAATACCGCGCCACATAGCAGAACTTTAAAAGTGCTCATCATTGGAAAACGTTCTTCGGGGCGAAAACTC
TCAAGGATCTTACCGCTGTTGAGATCCAGTTCGATGTAACCCACTCGTGCACCCAACTGATCTTCAGCAT
CTTTTACTTTCACCAGCGTTTCTGGGTGAGCAAAAACAGGAAGGCAAAATGCCGCAAAAAAGGGAATAAG
GGCGACACGGAAATGTTGAATACTCATACTCTTCCTTTTTCAATATTATTGAAGCATTTATCAGGGTTAT
TGTCTCATGAGCGGATACATATTTGAATGTATTTAGAAAAATAAACAAATAGGGGTTCCGCGCACATTTC
CCCGAAAAGTGCCACCTGATGCGGTGTGAAATACCGCACAGATGCGTAAGGAGAAAATACCGCATCAGGA
AATTGTAAGCGTTAATATTTTGTTAAAATT
Features (pLannotate 1.2.2; 19 found; start..end, strand, type, name):
    299..320     -  promoter       SV40 promoter (fragment): SV40 enhancer and early promoter
    324..548     -  polyA_signal   bGH poly(A) signal: bovine growth hormone polyadenylation signal
    570..586     -  misc_feature   MCS (fragment): pBluescript multiple cloning site
    587..1175    -  misc_feature   WPRE: woodchuck hepatitis virus posttranscriptional regulatory element
   1209..1925    -  CDS            EGFP: EGFP is a basic (constitutively fluorescent) green fluorescent protein published in 1996, derived from Aequorea victoria. It is reported to be a rapidly-maturing weak dimer with moderate acid sensitivity.
   1948..2025    -  CDS            HBB (fragment): HBB_LEPEU - Experimental evidence at protein level: Swiss-Prot protein existence level 1. Involved in oxygen transport from the lung to the various peripheral tissues. From Lepus europaeus (European hare).
   2023..3039    -  intron         chimeric intron: chimera between introns from chicken β-actin and rabbit β-globin
   3040..3316    -  promoter       chicken β-actin promoter: No description available
   3318..3697    -  enhancer       CMV enhancer: human cytomegalovirus immediate early enhancer
   4157..4217    -  promoter       EF-1α core promoter (fragment): core promoter for human elongation factor EF-1α
   4868..5569    +  CDS            dTomato: dTomato is a basic (constitutively fluorescent) orange fluorescent protein published in 2004, derived from Discosoma sp.. It is reported to be a somewhat slowly-maturing dimer with low acid sensitivity.
   5636..6235    +  CDS            PuroR: puromycin N-acetyltransferase; pac from Streptomyces alboniger; confers resistance to puromycin
   6249..6329    +  CDS            HBB (fragment): HBB_PONPY - Experimental evidence at transcript level: Swiss-Prot protein existence level 2. Involved in oxygen transport from the lung to the various peripheral tissues. From Pongo pygmaeus (Bornean orangutan).
   6400..6455    +  polyA_signal   β-globin poly(A) signal: rabbit β-globin polyadenylation signal (Gil and Proudfoot, 1987)
   7018..7606    -  rep_origin     ori: high-copy-number ColE1/pMB1/pBR322/pUC origin of replication
   7777..8637    -  CDS            AmpR: β-lactamase; bla; confers resistance to ampicillin, carbenicillin, and related antibiotics
   8638..8742    -  promoter       AmpR promoter: bla
   8769..8819    +  misc_feature   bom (fragment): basis of mobility region from pBR322
   8820..8850    -  rep_origin     M13 ori (fragment): M13 bacteriophage origin of replication; arrow indicates direction of (+) strand synthesis
