[The description below was written by a language model from this plasmid's Addgene catalogue record and pLannotate feature annotations shown in this document.]
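Description:
pSB-XPRESSO-EGFP is an 8,850 bp mammalian expression plasmid built on a pUC19 backbone and designed as a Sleeping Beauty transposon donor for stable EGFP expression. It belongs to the XPRESSO system, described by its associated publication as a modular anti-silencing vector for durable overexpression in human pluripotent stem cells. In bacteria it replicates from the high-copy ColE1/pUC origin and is selected with ampicillin through the bla gene and its native promoter. In mammalian cells, selection is with puromycin.

The payload consists of two divergently oriented expression units. On one strand, the 717 bp EGFP coding sequence sits between two retained SfiI sites, which would allow the reporter to be exchanged for another gene of interest. It is driven by the CAG promoter, annotated here as its component CMV enhancer, chicken β-actin promoter and chimeric β-actin/β-globin intron. A WPRE follows to enhance transcript stability and expression, and the unit ends in a bovine growth hormone polyadenylation signal. On the opposite strand, a dTomato reporter and the puromycin N-acetyltransferase gene are followed by a rabbit β-globin poly(A) signal, giving a fluorescent and drug-selectable marker for integrants. The promoter for this unit and the linkage between its two coding sequences are not annotated. A short EF-1α core promoter fragment lies in the region between the two cassettes, but on the EGFP strand.

The automated feature table does not annotate the Sleeping Beauty inverted repeats or any anti-silencing element, although the name, stated purpose and derivation from an earlier Sleeping Beauty vector imply transposon ends. Genomic integration would require Sleeping Beauty transposase, which does not appear among the annotated features.
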