Addgene plasmid #237296: pSB-XPRESSO-EGFP
Purpose: Sleeping Beauty XPRESSO vector for eGFP expression
Depositing lab: Lior Gepstein. Depositing organization: Technion - Israel Institute of Technology. Publication: XPRESSO: Rapid genetic engineering of human pluripotent stem cells for durable overexpression using a modular anti-silencing vector. Wexler Y, Grinstein H, Huber I, Glatstein S, Ghiringhelli M, Edri O, Landesberg M, Shiff D, Arbel G, Rosh I, Choudhary A, Stern S, Gepstein L. Stem Cell Reports. 2025 Aug 19:102603. doi: 10.1016/j.stemcr.2025.102603. PubMed 40845851.
Backbone
  Vector backbone: pUC19
  Backbone size w/o insert (bp): 8050
  Total vector size (bp): 8850
  Vector type: Mammalian Expression
  Selectable markers: Puromycin
Growth in bacteria
  Bacterial resistance: Ampicillin, 100 μg/mL
  Growth temperature: 37°C
  Growth strain: NEB Stable
  Copy number: High Copy
Gene/Insert
  Gene/Insert name: eGFP
  Insert size (bp): 717
  Promoter: CAG
  Cloning method: Restriction Enzyme; 5′ cloning site SfiI (not destroyed); 3′ cloning site SfiI (not destroyed)
  Sequencing primers: 5′ GCAACGTGCTGGTTATTGTG; 3′ CATAGCGTAAAAGGAGCAACA
Resource information
  A portion of this plasmid was derived from a plasmid made by: Kowarz et al. Addgene plasmid #60513
Terms and licenses: Academic/Nonprofit Terms; Industry Terms: Not Available to Industry
How to cite: pSB-XPRESSO-EGFP was a gift from Lior Gepstein (Addgene plasmid # 237296 ; http://n2t.net/addgene:237296 ; RRID:Addgene_237296)
